Addgene plasmid #178342: CanlonicSF
Purpose: To explore lactate dynamics in intact systems
Depositing lab: Alejandro San Martín. Depositing organization: Centro de Estudios Cientificos. Publication: Single-Fluorophore Indicator to Explore Cellular and Sub-cellular Lactate Dynamics. Aburto C, Galaz A, Bernier A, Sandoval PY, Holtheuer-Gallardo S, Ruminot I, Soto-Ojeda I, Hertenstein H, Schweizer JA, Schirmeier S, Pastor TP, Mardones GA, Barros LF, San Martin A. ACS Sens. 2022 Oct 28. doi: 10.1021/acssensors.2c00731. PubMed 36306435.
Backbone
  Vector backbone: pcDNA3.1(-)GW
  Backbone manufacturer: In house
  Backbone size w/o insert (bp): 5470
  Total vector size (bp): 7227
  Vector type: Mammalian Expression
  Selectable markers: Neomycin (select with G418)
Growth in bacteria
  Bacterial resistance: Ampicillin, 100 μg/mL
  Growth temperature: 37°C
  Growth strain: NEB Stable
  Copy number: High Copy
Gene/Insert
  Gene/Insert name: CanlonicSF (alt name: Calcium-and-Lactate Optical Nano-Indicator from CECs Single Fluorophore)
  Species: Synthetic
  Insert size (bp): 1757
  Promoter: CMV
  Cloning method: Gateway Cloning
  Sequencing primers: 5′ TAATACGACTCACTATAGGG; 3′ TAGAAGGCACAGTCGAGG
Terms and licenses: Academic/Nonprofit Terms; Industry Terms: Not Available to Industry
Depositor comments: Please visit https://www.biorxiv.org/content/10.1101/2020.10.01.322404v1 for bioRxiv preprint.
How to cite: CanlonicSF was a gift from Alejandro San Martín (Addgene plasmid # 178342 ; http://n2t.net/addgene:178342 ; RRID:Addgene_178342)
