[The description below was written by a language model from this plasmid's Addgene catalogue record and pLannotate feature annotations shown in this document.]
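Description:
CanlonicSF is a mammalian expression plasmid built on an in-house Gateway-adapted pcDNA3.1(-) backbone, about 7.2 kb in total, carrying a synthetic, genetically encoded single-fluorophore lactate indicator. It is maintained in E. coli through a high-copy ColE1/pUC-type origin with ampicillin selection (β-lactamase under its own promoter). It also contains an f1 origin and remnants of a lac promoter/operator region. For selection in mammalian cells, an SV40 early promoter drives the neomycin phosphotransferase gene, terminated by an SV40 polyadenylation signal, conferring G418 resistance.

The sensor coding sequence (roughly 1.76 kb) sits between attB1 and attB2 sites, consistent with insertion by Gateway recombination. It is transcribed from the human CMV immediate-early enhancer and promoter and terminated by the bovine growth hormone polyadenylation signal. A T7 promoter lies just upstream of the insert. The automated annotation recognises only parts of the open reading frame: a GFP-family segment labelled cEGFP, followed by a short fragment resembling TakP, a periplasmic solute-binding protein from Rhodobacter sphaeroides. The regions of the insert on either side of these hits are unannotated, so the record does not define the full ligand-binding moiety. This layout fits the general design of single-fluorophore biosensors, in which a fluorescent protein is embedded in a binding protein so that ligand binding changes fluorescence. The alternative name describes a calcium-and-lactate optical nano-indicator. A small hit labelled as a truncated HIV-1 LTR next to the CMV promoter is probably an annotation artefact rather than a functional viral element.

The stated purpose is to explore lactate dynamics in intact systems, and the associated publication title refers to cellular and sub-cellular lactate measurements.
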