Features (pLannotate 1.2.2; 23 found; start..end, strand, type, name):
     47..271     +  polyA_signal   bGH poly(A) signal: bovine growth hormone polyadenylation signal
    275..296     +  promoter       SV40 promoter (fragment): SV40 enhancer and early promoter
    317..745     +  rep_origin     f1 ori (sequence partly withheld): f1 bacteriophage origin of replication; arrow indicates direction of (+) strand synthesis
    759..1088    +  promoter       SV40 promoter: SV40 enhancer and early promoter
   1155..1946    +  CDS            neo: KKA2_KLEPN - Also known as kan, nptII. Experimental evidence at protein level: Swiss-Prot protein existence level 1. Resistance to kanamycin, neomycin, paromomycin, ribostamycin, butirosin and gentamicin B. From Klebsiella pneumoniae.
   1970..2128    +  CDS            ble (fragment): BLE_KLEPN - Experimental evidence at protein level: Swiss-Prot protein existence level 1. Binding protein with a strong affinity to the bleomycin family of antibiotics. Binds to CL990; an antimitotic-antibiotic compound. From Klebsiella pneumoniae.
   2123..2244    +  polyA_signal   SV40 poly(A) signal: SV40 polyadenylation signal
   2317..2333    -  protein_bind   lac operator: The lac repressor binds to the lac operator to inhibit transcription in E. coli. This inhibition can be relieved by adding lactose or isopropyl-β-D-thiogalactopyranoside (IPTG). lac repressor encoded by lacI
   2341..2371    -  promoter       lac promoter: promoter for the E. coli lac operon
   2386..2407    -  protein_bind   CAP binding site: CAP binding activates transcription in the presence of cAMP. E. coli catabolite activator protein
   2420..2512    -  CDS            lacI (fragment): lac repressor; lacI; The lac repressor binds to the lac operator to inhibit transcription in E. coli. This inhibition can be relieved by adding lactose or isopropyl-β-D-thiogalactopyranoside (IPTG).
   2695..3283    -  rep_origin     ori: high-copy-number ColE1/pMB1/pBR322/pUC origin of replication
   3454..4314    -  CDS            AmpR: β-lactamase; bla; confers resistance to ampicillin, carbenicillin, and related antibiotics
   4315..4419    -  promoter       AmpR promoter: bla
   4478..4530    -  misc_feature   bom (fragment): basis of mobility region from pBR322
   4685..5064    +  enhancer       CMV enhancer: human cytomegalovirus immediate early enhancer
   5065..5268    +  promoter       CMV promoter: human cytomegalovirus (CMV) immediate early promoter
   5264..5297    +  LTR            5' LTR (truncated) (fragment): truncated 5' long terminal repeat (LTR) from HIV-1
   5313..5331    +  promoter       T7 promoter: promoter for bacteriophage T7 RNA polymerase
   5434..5458    +  protein_bind   attB1: mutant version of attB; recombination site for the Gateway® BP reaction BP Clonase™
   5992..6720    +  CDS            cEGFP: cEGFP is a basic (constitutively fluorescent) green fluorescent protein published in 2008, derived from Aequorea victoria.
   6730..6834    +  CDS            takP (fragment): TAKP_RHOS4 - Also known as smoM From Rhodobacter sphaeroides (strain ATCC 17023 / DSM 158 / JCM 6121 / NBRC 12203 / NCIMB 8253 / ATH 2.4.1.) (Cereibacter sphaeroides).
   7220..14      -  protein_bind   attB2 (across the origin): mutant version of attB; recombination site for the Gateway® BP reaction BP Clonase™
>Addgene plasmid #178342 | CanlonicSF | addgene full sequence | sequence record 371361 | Addgene NGS Result
TTGTACAAAGTGGTAAGCTTAAGTTTAAACCGCTGATCAGCCTCGACTGTGCCTTCTAGTTGCCAGCCAT
CTGTTGTTTGCCCCTCCCCCGTGCCTTCCTTGACCCTGGAAGGTGCCACTCCCACTGTCCTTTCCTAATA
AAATGAGGAAATTGCATCGCATTGTCTGAGTAGGTGTCATTCTATTCTGGGGGGTGGGGTGGGGCAGGAC
AGCAAGGGGGAGGATTGGGAAGACAATAGCAGGCATGCTGGGGATGCGGTGGGCTCTATGGCTTCTGAGG
CGGAAAGAACCAGCTGGGGCTCTAGGGGGTATCCCC
[124 nt withheld, positions 317-440]
C
[91 nt withheld, positions 442-532]
A
[49 nt withheld, positions 534-582]
CCTTTGACGTTGGAGTCCACGTTCTTT
[37 nt withheld, positions 610-646]
ACCCTATCTCGGTCTATTCTTTTGATTTATAAGGGATTTTGCCGATTTCGGCCTATTGGTTAAAAAATGA
GCTGATTTAACAAAAATTTAACGCGAATTAATTCTGTGGAATGTGTGTCAGTTAGGGTGTGGAAAGTCCC
CAGGCTCCCCAGCAGGCAGAAGTATGCAAAGCATGCATCTCAATTAGTCAGCAACCAGGTGTGGAAAGTC
CCCAGGCTCCCCAGCAGGCAGAAGTATGCAAAGCATGCATCTCAATTAGTCAGCAACCATAGTCCCGCCC
CTAACTCCGCCCATCCCGCCCCTAACTCCGCCCAGTTCCGCCCATTCTCCGCCCCATGGCTGACTAATTT
TTTTTATTTATGCAGAGGCCGAGGCCGCCTCTGCCTCTGAGCTATTCCAGAAGTAGTGAGGAGGCTTTTT
TGGAGGCCTAGGCTTTTGCAAAAAGCTCCCGGGAGCTTGTATATCCATTTTCGGATCTGATCAAGAGACA
GGATGAGGATCGTTTCGCATGATTGAACAAGATGGATTGCACGCAGGTTCTCCGGCCGCTTGGGTGGAGA
GGCTATTCGGCTATGACTGGGCACAACAGACAATCGGCTGCTCTGATGCCGCCGTGTTCCGGCTGTCAGC
GCAGGGGCGCCCGGTTCTTTTTGTCAAGACCGACCTGTCCGGTGCCCTGAATGAACTGCAGGACGAGGCA
GCGCGGCTATCGTGGCTGGCCACGACGGGCGTTCCTTGCGCAGCTGTGCTCGACGTTGTCACTGAAGCGG
GAAGGGACTGGCTGCTATTGGGCGAAGTGCCGGGGCAGGATCTCCTGTCATCTCACCTTGCTCCTGCCGA
GAAAGTATCCATCATGGCTGATGCAATGCGGCGGCTGCATACGCTTGATCCGGCTACCTGCCCATTCGAC
CACCAAGCGAAACATCGCATCGAGCGAGCACGTACTCGGATGGAAGCCGGTCTTGTCGATCAGGATGATC
TGGACGAAGAGCATCAGGGGCTCGCGCCAGCCGAACTGTTCGCCAGGCTCAAGGCGCGCATGCCCGACGG
CGAGGATCTCGTCGTGACCCATGGCGATGCCTGCTTGCCGAATATCATGGTGGAAAATGGCCGCTTTTCT
GGATTCATCGACTGTGGCCGGCTGGGTGTGGCGGACCGCTATCAGGACATAGCGTTGGCTACCCGTGATA
TTGCTGAAGAGCTTGGCGGCGAATGGGCTGACCGCTTCCTCGTGCTTTACGGTATCGCCGCTCCCGATTC
GCAGCGCATCGCCTTCTATCGCCTTCTTGACGAGTTCTTCTGAGCGGGACTCTGGGGTTCGAAATGACCG
ACCAAGCGACGCCCAACCTGCCATCACGAGATTTCGATTCCACCGCCGCCTTCTATGAAAGGTTGGGCTT
CGGAATCGTTTTCCGGGACGCCGGCTGGATGATCCTCCAGCGCGGGGATCTCATGCTGGAGTTCTTCGCC
CACCCCAACTTGTTTATTGCAGCTTATAATGGTTACAAATAAAGCAATAGCATCACAAATTTCACAAATA
AAGCATTTTTTTCACTGCATTCTAGTTGTGGTTTGTCCAAACTCATCAATGTATCTTATCATGTCTGTAT
ACCGTCGACCTCTAGCTAGAGCTTGGCGTAATCATGGTCATAGCTGTTTCCTGTGTGAAATTGTTATCCG
CTCACAATTCCACACAACATACGAGCCGGAAGCATAAAGTGTAAAGCCTGGGGTGCCTAATGAGTGAGCT
AACTCACATTAATTGCGTTGCGCTCACTGCCCGCTTTCCAGTCGGGAAACCTGTCGTGCCAGCTGCATTA
ATGAATCGGCCAACGCGCGGGGAGAGGCGGTTTGCGTATTGGGCGCTCTTCCGCTTCCTCGCTCACTGAC
TCGCTGCGCTCGGTCGTTCGGCTGCGGCGAGCGGTATCAGCTCACTCAAAGGCGGTAATACGGTTATCCA
CAGAATCAGGGGATAACGCAGGAAAGAACATGTGAGCAAAAGGCCAGCAAAAGGCCAGGAACCGTAAAAA
GGCCGCGTTGCTGGCGTTTTTCCATAGGCTCCGCCCCCCTGACGAGCATCACAAAAATCGACGCTCAAGT
CAGAGGTGGCGAAACCCGACAGGACTATAAAGATACCAGGCGTTTCCCCCTGGAAGCTCCCTCGTGCGCT
CTCCTGTTCCGACCCTGCCGCTTACCGGATACCTGTCCGCCTTTCTCCCTTCGGGAAGCGTGGCGCTTTC
TCATAGCTCACGCTGTAGGTATCTCAGTTCGGTGTAGGTCGTTCGCTCCAAGCTGGGCTGTGTGCACGAA
CCCCCCGTTCAGCCCGACCGCTGCGCCTTATCCGGTAACTATCGTCTTGAGTCCAACCCGGTAAGACACG
ACTTATCGCCACTGGCAGCAGCCACTGGTAACAGGATTAGCAGAGCGAGGTATGTAGGCGGTGCTACAGA
GTTCTTGAAGTGGTGGCCTAACTACGGCTACACTAGAAGAACAGTATTTGGTATCTGCGCTCTGCTGAAG
CCAGTTACCTTCGGAAAAAGAGTTGGTAGCTCTTGATCCGGCAAACAAACCACCGCTGGTAGCGGTGGTT
TTTTTGTTTGCAAGCAGCAGATTACGCGCAGAAAAAAAGGATCTCAAGAAGATCCTTTGATCTTTTCTAC
GGGGTCTGACGCTCAGTGGAACGAAAACTCACGTTAAGGGATTTTGGTCATGAGATTATCAAAAAGGATC
TTCACCTAGATCCTTTTAAATTAAAAATGAAGTTTTAAATCAATCTAAAGTATATATGAGTAAACTTGGT
CTGACAGTTACCAATGCTTAATCAGTGAGGCACCTATCTCAGCGATCTGTCTATTTCGTTCATCCATAGT
TGCCTGACTCCCCGTCGTGTAGATAACTACGATACGGGAGGGCTTACCATCTGGCCCCAGTGCTGCAATG
ATACCGCGAGACCCACGCTCACCGGCTCCAGATTTATCAGCAATAAACCAGCCAGCCGGAAGGGCCGAGC
GCAGAAGTGGTCCTGCAACTTTATCCGCCTCCATCCAGTCTATTAATTGTTGCCGGGAAGCTAGAGTAAG
TAGTTCGCCAGTTAATAGTTTGCGCAACGTTGTTGCCATTGCTACAGGCATCGTGGTGTCACGCTCGTCG
TTTGGTATGGCTTCATTCAGCTCCGGTTCCCAACGATCAAGGCGAGTTACATGATCCCCCATGTTGTGCA
AAAAAGCGGTTAGCTCCTTCGGTCCTCCGATCGTTGTCAGAAGTAAGTTGGCCGCAGTGTTATCACTCAT
GGTTATGGCAGCACTGCATAATTCTCTTACTGTCATGCCATCCGTAAGATGCTTTTCTGTGACTGGTGAG
TACTCAACCAAGTCATTCTGAGAATAGTGTATGCGGCGACCGAGTTGCTCTTGCCCGGCGTCAATACGGG
ATAATACCGCGCCACATAGCAGAACTTTAAAAGTGCTCATCATTGGAAAACGTTCTTCGGGGCGAAAACT
CTCAAGGATCTTACCGCTGTTGAGATCCAGTTCGATGTAACCCACTCGTGCACCCAACTGATCTTCAGCA
TCTTTTACTTTCACCAGCGTTTCTGGGTGAGCAAAAACAGGAAGGCAAAATGCCGCAAAAAAGGGAATAA
GGGCGACACGGAAATGTTGAATACTCATACTCTTCCTTTTTCAATATTATTGAAGCATTTATCAGGGTTA
TTGTCTCATGAGCGGATACATATTTGAATGTATTTAGAAAAATAAACAAATAGGGGTTCCGCGCACATTT
CCCCGAAAAGTGCCACCTGACGTCGACGGATCGGGAGATCTCCCGATCCCCTATGGTGCACTCTCAGTAC
AATCTGCTCTGATGCCGCATAGTTAAGCCAGTATCTGCTCCCTGCTTGTGTGTTGGAGGTCGCTGAGTAG
TGCGCGAGCAAAATTTAAGCTACAACAAGGCAAGGCTTGACCGACAATTGCATGAAGAATCTGCTTAGGG
TTAGGCGTTTTGCGCTGCTTCGCGATGTACGGGCCAGATATACGCGTTGACATTGATTATTGACTAGTTA
TTAATAGTAATCAATTACGGGGTCATTAGTTCATAGCCCATATATGGAGTTCCGCGTTACATAACTTACG
GTAAATGGCCCGCCTGGCTGACCGCCCAACGACCCCCGCCCATTGACGTCAATAATGACGTATGTTCCCA
TAGTAACGCCAATAGGGACTTTCCATTGACGTCAATGGGTGGAGTATTTACGGTAAACTGCCCACTTGGC
AGTACATCAAGTGTATCATATGCCAAGTACGCCCCCTATTGACGTCAATGACGGTAAATGGCCCGCCTGG
CATTATGCCCAGTACATGACCTTATGGGACTTTCCTACTTGGCAGTACATCTACGTATTAGTCATCGCTA
TTACCATGGTGATGCGGTTTTGGCAGTACATCAATGGGCGTGGATAGCGGTTTGACTCACGGGGATTTCC
AAGTCTCCACCCCATTGACGTCAATGGGAGTTTGTTTTGGCACCAAAATCAACGGGACTTTCCAAAATGT
CGTAACAACTCCGCCCCATTGACGCAAATGGGCGGTAGGCGTGTACGGTGGGAGGTCTATATAAGCAGAG
CTCTCTGGCTAACTAGAGAACCCACTGCTTACTGGCTTATCGAAATTAATACGACTCACTATAGGGAGAC
CCAAGCTGGCTAGCGTTTAAACGGGCCCTCTAGACTCGAGCGGCCGCCACTGTGCTGGATATCTGCAGAA
TTCCACCACACTGGACTAGTGGATCCCACAAGTTTGTACAAAAAAGCAGGCTACATGTTTTCTCCTCTGG
CGGTGGCCCAAGCGAGGCGCTACCGTTGGCGCATCCAGACCGCTTGGGATGCGGGCACGGTAGGCTATTC
CCTGTTCCAGAAGTTCACCGAGCGTGTTAAGGAGCTCACCGACGGCCAGTTGGAGGTTCAGCCCTTCCCC
GCAGGGGCCGTGGTGGGCACCTTTGACATGTTTGACGCGGTGAAGACGGGCGTTTTGGACGGGATGAACC
CCTTCACCCTCGCATGGGCGGGGCGGATGCCGGTGACGGCCTTTCTTTCCTCCTATGCCCTGGGTTTGGA
CCGGCCCGACCAGTGGGAGACCTGGTTCTACAGCCTGGGCGGCCTGGACATCGCCCGGAGGGCCTTCGCC
GAGCAGGGGCTTTTCTACGTGGGCCCCGTGCAACACGATTTGAACATCATCCACTCCAAAAAGCCGATCC
GTCGCTTTGAGGATTTCAAAGGGGTAAAGCTGCGGGTGCCGGGCGGAATGATTGCTGAAGTCTTTGCCGC
CGCGGGGGCCTCCACGGTCCTTCTACTAGAAAACGTCTATATCAAGGCCGACAAGCAGAAGAACGGCATC
AAGGCGAACTTCAAGATCCGCCACAACATCGAGGACGGCGGCGTGCAGCTCGCCTACCACTACCAGCAGA
ACACCCCCATCGGCGACGGCCCCGTGCTGCTGCCCGACAACCACTACCTGAGCGTCCAGTCCAAGCTGAG
CAAAGACCCCAACGAGAAGCGCGATCACATGGTCCTGCTGGAGTTCGTGACCGCCGCCGGGATCACTCTC
GGCATGGACGAGCTGTACAAGGGTGGTACCGGTGGATCTATGGTGAGCAAGGGCGAGGAGCTGTTCACCG
GGGTGGTGCCCATCCTGGTCGAGCTGGACGGCGACGTAAACGGCCACAAGTTCAGCGTGTCCGGCGAGGG
CGAGGGCGATGCCACCTACGGCAAGCTGACCCTGAAGTTCATCTGCACCACCGGCAAGCTGCCCGTGCCC
TGGCCCACCCTCGTGACCACCCTGACCTACGGCGTGCAGTGCTTCAGCCGCTACCCCGACCACATGAAGC
AGCACGACTTCTTCAAGTCCGCCATGCCCGAAGGCTACATCCAGGAGCGCACCATCTTCTTCAAGGACGA
CGGCAACTACAAGACCCGCGCCGAGGTGAAGTTCGAGGGCGACACCCTGGTGAACCGCATCGAGCTGAAG
GGCATCGACTTCAAGGAGGACGGCAACATCCTGGGGCACAAGCTGGAGTACAACACCAGACCCGGAGGCG
AGGTCTATCCTGCCTTGGAGCGTGGGGTCATTGATGCGGCCGACTTTGTGGGGCCTGCGGTCAACTACAA
TCTGGGCTTCCACCAGGTGGCCAAGTACATCATTATGGGGCCCCCGGAGACCCCGGCCATCCATCAGCCG
GTGGACCTTATGGACTTCACCATCAACCTCAATCGGTGGCGGTCGCTACCCAAGCCTTTGCAAGAGCGTT
TCATCGCCGCTGTTCACGAATACAGTTGGATTCACTACGCCGGGATTCAAAAGGCCAACCTCGAGGCCTG
GCCCAAGTACCGCCAGGCGGGTGTGGAGGTCATCCGCCTGTCTAACGAGGACGTGCGCAAGTTCCGCCGT
CTGGCCATCCCCATCTGGTTCAAGTGGGCCAAGATGGACAAGTACTCGCGGGAGGCCTTCGCCAGCCAGC
TGGAGTACATGAAGGGCATCGGCTACGTTACGGACGAGGAGCTCAAGGGGCTTTCCCTTTAGGACCCAGC
TTTC
